>Addgene plasmid #193068 | pFUW-tetO-mCh-Gata2-del-N-ZF(287-342) | addgene full sequence | sequence record 383960 | Addgene NGS Result
CGCGTTGACATTGATTATTGACTAGTTATTAATAGTAATCAATTACGGGGTCATTAGTTCATAGCCCATA
TATGGAGTTCCGCGTTACATAACTTACGGTAAATGGCCCGCCTGGCTGACCGCCCAACGACCCCCGCCCA
TTGACGTCAATAATGACGTATGTTCCCATAGTAACGCCAATAGGGACTTTCCATTGACGTCAATGGGTGG
AGTATTTACGGTAAACTGCCCACTTGGCAGTACATCAAGTGTATCATATGCCAAGTACGCCCCCTATTGA
CGTCAATGACGGTAAATGGCCCGCCTGGCATTATGCCCAGTACATGACCTTATGGGACTTTCCTACTTGG
CAGTACATCTACGTATTAGTCATCGCTATTACCATGGTGATGCGGTTTTGGCAGTACATCAATGGGCGTG
GATAGCGGTTTGACTCACGGGGATTTCCAAGTCTCCACCCCATTGACGTCAATGGGAGTTTGTTTTGGCA
CCAAAATCAACGGGACTTTCCAAAATGTCGTAACAACTCCGCCCCATTGACGCAAATGGGCGGTAGGCGT
GTACGGTGGGAGGTCTATATAAGCAGCGCGTTTTGCCTGTACTGGGTCTCTCTGGTTAGACCAGATCTGA
GCCTGGGAGCTCTCTGGCTAACTAGGGAACCCACTGCTTAAGCCTCAATAAAGCTTGCCTTGAGTGCTTC
AAGTAGTGTGTGCCCGTCTGTTGTGTGACTCTGGTAACTAGAGATCCCTCAGACCCTTTTAGTCAGTGTG
GAAAATCTCTAGCAGTGGCGCCCGAACAGGGACTTGAAAGCGAAAGGGAAACCAGAGGAGCTCTCTCGAC
GCAGGACTCGGCTTGCTGAAGCGCGCACGGCAAGAGGCGAGGGGCGGCGACTGGTGAGTACGCCAAAAAT
TTTGACTAGCGGAGGCTAGAAGGAGAGAGATGGGTGCGAGAGCGTCAGTATTAAGCGGGGGAGAATTAGA
TCGCGATGGGAAAAAATTCGGTTAAGGCCAGGGGGAAAGAAAAAATATAAATTAAAACATATAGTATGGG
CAAGCAGGGAGCTAGAACGATTCGCAGTTAATCCTGGCCTGTTAGAAACATCAGAAGGCTGTAGACAAAT
ACTGGGACAGCTACAACCATCCCTTCAGACAGGATCAGAAGAACTTAGATCATTATATAATACAGTAGCA
ACCCTCTATTGTGTGCATCAAAGGATAGAGATAAAAGACACCAAGGAAGCTTTAGACAAGATAGAGGAAG
AGCAAAACAAAAGTAAGACCACCGCACAGCAAGCGGCCGCTGATCTTCAGACCTGGAGGAGGAGATATGA
GGGACAATTGGAGAAGTGAATTATATAAATATAAAGTAGTAAAAATTGAACCATTAGGAGTAGCACCCAC
CAAGGCAAAGAGAAGAGTGGTGCAGAGAGAAAAAAGAGCAGTGGGAATAGGAGCTTTGTTCCTTGGGTTC
TTGGGAGCAGCAGGAAGCACTATGGGCGCAGCGTCAATGACGCTGACGGTACAGGCCAGACAATTATTGT
CTGGTATAGTGCAGCAGCAGAACAATTTGCTGAGGGCTATTGAGGCGCAACAGCATCTGTTGCAACTCAC
AGTCTGGGGCATCAAGCAGCTCCAGGCAAGAATCCTGGCTGTGGAAAGATACCTAAAGGATCAACAGCTC
CTGGGGATTTGGGGTTGCTCTGGAAAACTCATTTGCACCACTGCTGTGCCTTGGAATGCTAGTTGGAGTA
ATAAATCTCTGGAACAGATTTGGAATCACACGACCTGGATGGAGTGGGACAGAGAAATTAACAATTACAC
AAGCTTAATACACTCCTTAATTGAAGAATCGCAAAACCAGCAAGAAAAGAATGAACAAGAATTATTGGAA
TTAGATAAATGGGCAAGTTTGTGGAATTGGTTTAACATAACAAATTGGCTGTGGTATATAAAATTATTCA
TAATGATAGTAGGAGGCTTGGTAGGTTTAAGAATAGTTTTTGCTGTACTTTCTATAGTGAATAGAGTTAG
GCAGGGATATTCACCATTATCGTTTCAGACCCACCTCCCAACCCCGAGGGGACCCGACAGGCCCGAAGGA
ATAGAAGAAGAAGGTGGAGAGAGAGACAGAGACAGATCCATTCGATTAGTGAACGGATCGGCACTGCGTG
CGCCAATTCTGCAGACAAATGGCAGTATTCATCCACAATTTTAAAAGAAAAGGGGGGATTGGGGGGTACA
GTGCAGGGGAAAGAATAGTAGACATAATAGCAACAGACATACAAACTAAAGAATTACAAAAACAAATTAC
AAAAATTCAAAATTTTCGGGTTTATTACAGGGACAGCAGAGATCCAGTTTGGTTAGATCTCGAGTTTACC
ACTCCCTATCAGTGATAGAGAAAAGTGAAAGTCGAGTTTACCACTCCCTATCAGTGATAGAGAAAAGTGA
AAGTCGAGTTTACCACTCCCTATCAGTGATAGAGAAAAGTGAAAGTCGAGTTTACCACTCCCTATCAGTG
ATAGAGAAAAGTGAAAGTCGAGTTTACCACTCCCTATCAGTGATAGAGAAAAGTGAAAGTCGAGTTTACC
ACTCCCTATCAGTGATAGAGAAAAGTGAAAGTCGAGTTTACCACTCCCTATCAGTGATAGAGAAAAGTGA
AAGTCGAGCTCGGTACCCGGGTCGAGGTAGGCGTGTACGGTGGGAGGCCTATATAAGCAGAGCTCGTTTA
GTGAACCGTCAGATCGCCTGGAGACGCCATCCACGCTGTTTTGACCTCCATAGAAGACACCGGGACCGAT
CCAGCCTCCGCGGCCCCGAATTCACCGGTTCTAGAGCTAGCATGGTGAGCAAGGGCGAGGAGGTCATCAA
AGAGTTCATGCGCTTCAAGGTGCGCATGGAGGGCTCCATGAACGGCCACGAGTTCGAGATCGAGGGCGAG
GGCGAGGGCCGCCCCTACGAGGGCACCCAGACCGCCAAGCTGAAGGTGACCAAGGGCGGCCCCCTGCCCT
TCGCCTGGGACATCCTGTCCCCCCAGTTCATGTACGGCTCCAAGGCGTACGTGAAGCACCCCGCCGACAT
CCCCGATTACAAGAAGCTGTCCTTCCCCGAGGGCTTCAAGTGGGAGCGCGTGATGAACTTCGAGGACGGC
GGTCTGGTGACCGTGACCCAGGACTCCTCCCTGCAGGACGGCACGCTGATCTACAAGGTGAAGATGCGCG
GCACCAACTTCCCCCCCGACGGCCCCGTAATGCAGAAGAAGACCATGGGCTGGGAGGCCTCCACCGAGCG
CCTGTACCCCCGCGACGGCGTGCTGAAGGGCGAGATCCACCAGGCCCTGAAGCTGAAGGACGGCGGCCAC
TACCTGGTGGAGTTCAAGACCATCTACATGGCCAAGAAGCCCGTGCAACTGCCCGGCTACTACTACGTGG
ACACCAAGCTGGACATCACCTCCCACAACGAGGACTACACCATCGTGGAACAGTACGAGCGCTCCGAGGG
CCGCCACCACCTGTTCCTGTACGGCATGGACGAGCTGTACAAGGAGGTGGCGCCTGAGCAGCCTCGCTGG
ATGGCGCACCCCGCCGTATTGAATGCGCAGCACCCCGACTCGCACCATCCGGGCCTGGCGCATAACTACA
TGGAGCCAGCACAGCTGCTGCCTCCCGACGAGGTGGATGTCTTCTTCAACCATCTCGACTCGCAGGGCAA
CCCTTACTACGCCAACCCGGCCCACGCGCGCGCGCGCGTTTCCTACAGCCCGGCGCATGCCCGTCTCACC
GGAGGCCAGATGTGCCGACCACACTTGTTGCACAGCCCAGGCTTGCCGTGGCTGGACGGGGGCAAAGCAG
CTCTCTCTGCCGCCGCTGCCCATCACCACAGTCCCTGGACCGTCAGCCCGTTCTCCAAGACCCCGCTGCA
CCCCTCAGCTGCTGGAGCACCCGGAGGGCCTCTGTCTGTTTACCCAGGGGCTGCGGGTGGGAGCGGGGGA
GGCAGTGGGAGCTCCGTGGCCTCCCTCACCCCCACTGCAGCCCACTCGGGCTCCCATCTCTTCGGCTTCC
CACCCACGCCACCCAAAGAAGTGTCTCCAGACCCCAGCACAACAGGAGCTGCTTCCCCGGCCTCTTCTTC
TGCAGGGGGTAGTGTAGCCCGGGGTGAGGACAAGGATGGCGTCAAGTACCAAGTGTCACTCTCCGAGAGC
ATGAAGATGGAAGGCGGCAGTCCCCTGCGCCCGGGCCTAGCTACCATGGGCACCCAGCCTGCAACACACC
ACCCGATACCCACCTATCCCTCCTATGTGCCCGCCGCAACTCATGACTATGGCAGCAGTCTCTTCCATCC
AGGAGGCTTCCTGGGTGGCCCCGCCTCCAGCTTCACCCCTAAGCAGAGAAGCAAGGCTCGCAGAAGAGCG
GGCACCTGTTGTGCAAATTGTCAGACGACAACCACCACCTTATGGCGCCGGAACGCCAACGGGGACCCTG
TGTGCAACGCCTGTGGCCTCTACTACAAGCTGCACAATGTTAACAGGCCACTGACCATGAAGAAGGAAGG
GATCCAGACCCGGAATCGGAAGATGTCCAGCAAATCCAAGAAAAGCAAGAAAGGGGCTGAATGTTTCGAG
GAGCTCTCCAAGTGCATGCAAGAGAAGTCACCGCCCTTCAGTGCGGCTGCCCTGGCTGGACACATGGCAC
CTGTGGGACACCTCCCACCTTTTAGTCACTCTGGACACATCCTACCCACGCCCACGCCTATCCACCCTTC
CTCCAGTCTCTCTTTTGGCCACCCCCACCCGTCCAGCATGGTGACTGCCATGGGCTAGTTCGAAGATATC
AAGCTTATCGATAATCAACCTCTGGATTACAAAATTTGTGAAAGATTGACTGGTATTCTTAACTATGTTG
CTCCTTTTACGCTATGTGGATACGCTGCTTTAATGCCTTTGTATCATGCTATTGCTTCCCGTATGGCTTT
CATTTTCTCCTCCTTGTATAAATCCTGGTTGCTGTCTCTTTATGAGGAGTTGTGGCCCGTTGTCAGGCAA
CGTGGCGTGGTGTGCACTGTGTTTGCTGACGCAACCCCCACTGGTTGGGGCATTGCCACCACCTGTCAGC
TCCTTTCCGGGACTTTCGCTTTCCCCCTCCCTATTGCCACGGCGGAACTCATCGCCGCCTGCCTTGCCCG
CTGCTGGACAGGGGCTCGGCTGTTGGGCACTGACAATTCCGTGGTGTTGTCGGGGAAATCATCGTCCTTT
CCTTGGCTGCTCGCCTGTGTTGCCACCTGGATTCTGCGCGGGACGTCCTTCTGCTACGTCCCTTCGGCCC
TCAATCCAGCGGACCTTCCTTCCCGCGGCCTGCTGCCGGCTCTGCGGCCTCTTCCGCGTCTTCGCCTTCG
CCCTCAGACGAGTCGGATCTCCCTTTGGGCCGCCTCCCCGCATCGATACCGTCGACCTCGAGACCTAGAA
AAACATGGAGCAATCACAAGTAGCAATACAGCAGCTACCAATGCTGATTGTGCCTGGCTAGAAGCACAAG
AGGAGGAGGAGGTGGGTTTTCCAGTCACACCTCAGGTACCTTTAAGACCAATGACTTACAAGGCAGCTGT
AGATCTTAGCCACTTTTTAAAAGAAAAGGGGGGACTGGAAGGGCTAATTCACTCCCAACGAAGACAAGAT
ATCCTTGATCTGTGGATCTACCACACACAAGGCTACTTCCCTGATTGGCAGAACTACACACCAGGGCCAG
GGATCAGATATCCACTGACCTTTGGATGGTGCTACAAGCTAGTACCAGTTGAGCAAGAGAAGGTAGAAGA
AGCCAATGAAGGAGAGAACACCCGCTTGTTACACCCTGTGAGCCTGCATGGGATGGATGACCCGGAGAGA
GAAGTATTAGAGTGGAGGTTTGACAGCCGCCTAGCATTTCATCACATGGCCCGAGAGCTGCATCCGGACT
GTACTGGGTCTCTCTGGTTAGACCAGATCTGAGCCTGGGAGCTCTCTGGCTAACTAGGGAACCCACTGCT
TAAGCCTCAATAAAGCTTGCCTTGAGTGCTTCAAGTAGTGTGTGCCCGTCTGTTGTGTGACTCTGGTAAC
TAGAGATCCCTCAGACCCTTTTAGTCAGTGTGGAAAATCTCTAGCAGGGCCCGTTTAAACCCGCTGATCA
GCCTCGACTGTGCCTTCTAGTTGCCAGCCATCTGTTGTTTGCCCCTCCCCCGTGCCTTCCTTGACCCTGG
AAGGTGCCACTCCCACTGTCCTTTCCTAATAAAATGAGGAAATTGCATCGCATTGTCTGAGTAGGTGTCA
TTCTATTCTGGGGGGTGGGGTGGGGCAGGACAGCAAGGGGGAGGATTGGGAAGACAATAGCAGGCATGCT
GGGGATGCGGTGGGCTCTATGGCTTCTGAGGCGGAAAGAACCAGCTGGGGCTCTAGGGGGTATCCCC
[124 nt withheld, positions 6438-6561]
C
[91 nt withheld, positions 6563-6653]
A
[49 nt withheld, positions 6655-6703]
CCTTTGACGTTGGAGTCCACGTTCTTT
[37 nt withheld, positions 6731-6767]
ACCCTATCTCGGTCTATTCTTTTGATTTATAAGGGATTTTGCCGATTTCGGCCTATTGGTTAAAAAATGA
GCTGATTTAACAAAAATTTAACGCGAATTAATTCTGTGGAATGTGTGTCAGTTAGGGTGTGGAAAGTCCC
CAGGCTCCCCAGCAGGCAGAAGTATGCAAAGCATGCATCTCAATTAGTCAGCAACCAGGTGTGGAAAGTC
CCCAGGCTCCCCAGCAGGCAGAAGTATGCAAAGCATGCATCTCAATTAGTCAGCAACCATAGTCCCGCCC
CTAACTCCGCCCATCCCGCCCCTAACTCCGCCCAGTTCCGCCCATTCTCCGCCCCATGGCTGACTAATTT
TTTTTATTTATGCAGAGGCCGAGGCCGCCTCTGCCTCTGAGCTATTCCAGAAGTAGTGAGGAGGCTTTTT
TGGAGGCCTAGGCTTTTGCAAAAAGCTCCCGGGAGCTTGTATATCCATTTTCGGATCTGATCAGCACGTG
TTGACAATTAATCATCGGCATAGTATATCGGCATAGTATAATACGACAAGGTGAGGAACTAAACCATGGC
CAAGTTGACCAGTGCCGTTCCGGTGCTCACCGCGCGCGACGTCGCCGGAGCGGTCGAGTTCTGGACCGAC
CGGCTCGGGTTCTCCCGGGACTTCGTGGAGGACGACTTCGCCGGTGTGGTCCGGGACGACGTGACCCTGT
TCATCAGCGCGGTCCAGGACCAGGTGGTGCCGGACAACACCCTGGCCTGGGTGTGGGTGCGCGGCCTGGA
CGAGCTGTACGCCGAGTGGTCGGAGGTCGTGTCCACGAACTTCCGGGACGCCTCCGGGCCGGCCATGACC
GAGATCGGCGAGCAGCCGTGGGGGCGGGAGTTCGCCCTGCGCGACCCGGCCGGCAACTGCGTGCACTTCG
TGGCCGAGGAGCAGGACTGACACGTGCTACGAGATTTCGATTCCACCGCCGCCTTCTATGAAAGGTTGGG
CTTCGGAATCGTTTTCCGGGACGCCGGCTGGATGATCCTCCAGCGCGGGGATCTCATGCTGGAGTTCTTC
GCCCACCCCAACTTGTTTATTGCAGCTTATAATGGTTACAAATAAAGCAATAGCATCACAAATTTCACAA
ATAAAGCATTTTTTTCACTGCATTCTAGTTGTGGTTTGTCCAAACTCATCAATGTATCTTATCATGTCTG
TATACCGTCGACCTCTAGCTAGAGCTTGGCGTAATCATGGTCATAGCTGTTTCCTGTGTGAAATTGTTAT
CCGCTCACAATTCCACACAACATACGAGCCGGAAGCATAAAGTGTAAAGCCTGGGGTGCCTAATGAGTGA
GCTAACTCACATTAATTGCGTTGCGCTCACTGCCCGCTTTCCAGTCGGGAAACCTGTCGTGCCAGCTGCA
TTAATGAATCGGCCAACGCGCGGGGAGAGGCGGTTTGCGTATTGGGCGCTCTTCCGCTTCCTCGCTCACT
GACTCGCTGCGCTCGGTCGTTCGGCTGCGGCGAGCGGTATCAGCTCACTCAAAGGCGGTAATACGGTTAT
CCACAGAATCAGGGGATAACGCAGGAAAGAACATGTGAGCAAAAGGCCAGCAAAAGGCCAGGAACCGTAA
AAAGGCCGCGTTGCTGGCGTTTTTCCATAGGCTCCGCCCCCCTGACGAGCATCACAAAAATCGACGCTCA
AGTCAGAGGTGGCGAAACCCGACAGGACTATAAAGATACCAGGCGTTTCCCCCTGGAAGCTCCCTCGTGC
GCTCTCCTGTTCCGACCCTGCCGCTTACCGGATACCTGTCCGCCTTTCTCCCTTCGGGAAGCGTGGCGCT
TTCTCATAGCTCACGCTGTAGGTATCTCAGTTCGGTGTAGGTCGTTCGCTCCAAGCTGGGCTGTGTGCAC
GAACCCCCCGTTCAGCCCGACCGCTGCGCCTTATCCGGTAACTATCGTCTTGAGTCCAACCCGGTAAGAC
ACGACTTATCGCCACTGGCAGCAGCCACTGGTAACAGGATTAGCAGAGCGAGGTATGTAGGCGGTGCTAC
AGAGTTCTTGAAGTGGTGGCCTAACTACGGCTACACTAGAAGAACAGTATTTGGTATCTGCGCTCTGCTG
AAGCCAGTTACCTTCGGAAAAAGAGTTGGTAGCTCTTGATCCGGCAAACAAACCACCGCTGGTAGCGGTG
GTTTTTTTGTTTGCAAGCAGCAGATTACGCGCAGAAAAAAAGGATCTCAAGAAGATCCTTTGATCTTTTC
TACGGGGTCTGACGCTCAGTGGAACGAAAACTCACGTTAAGGGATTTTGGTCATGAGATTATCAAAAAGG
ATCTTCACCTAGATCCTTTTAAATTAAAAATGAAGTTTTAAATCAATCTAAAGTATATATGAGTAAACTT
GGTCTGACAGTTACCAATGCTTAATCAGTGAGGCACCTATCTCAGCGATCTGTCTATTTCGTTCATCCAT
AGTTGCCTGACTCCCCGTCGTGTAGATAACTACGATACGGGAGGGCTTACCATCTGGCCCCAGTGCTGCA
ATGATACCGCGAGACCCACGCTCACCGGCTCCAGATTTATCAGCAATAAACCAGCCAGCCGGAAGGGCCG
AGCGCAGAAGTGGTCCTGCAACTTTATCCGCCTCCATCCAGTCTATTAATTGTTGCCGGGAAGCTAGAGT
AAGTAGTTCGCCAGTTAATAGTTTGCGCAACGTTGTTGCCATTGCTACAGGCATCGTGGTGTCACGCTCG
TCGTTTGGTATGGCTTCATTCAGCTCCGGTTCCCAACGATCAAGGCGAGTTACATGATCCCCCATGTTGT
GCAAAAAAGCGGTTAGCTCCTTCGGTCCTCCGATCGTTGTCAGAAGTAAGTTGGCCGCAGTGTTATCACT
CATGGTTATGGCAGCACTGCATAATTCTCTTACTGTCATGCCATCCGTAAGATGCTTTTCTGTGACTGGT
GAGTACTCAACCAAGTCATTCTGAGAATAGTGTATGCGGCGACCGAGTTGCTCTTGCCCGGCGTCAATAC
GGGATAATACCGCGCCACATAGCAGAACTTTAAAAGTGCTCATCATTGGAAAACGTTCTTCGGGGCGAAA
ACTCTCAAGGATCTTACCGCTGTTGAGATCCAGTTCGATGTAACCCACTCGTGCACCCAACTGATCTTCA
GCATCTTTTACTTTCACCAGCGTTTCTGGGTGAGCAAAAACAGGAAGGCAAAATGCCGCAAAAAAGGGAA
TAAGGGCGACACGGAAATGTTGAATACTCATACTCTTCCTTTTTCAATATTATTGAAGCATTTATCAGGG
TTATTGTCTCATGAGCGGATACATATTTGAATGTATTTAGAAAAATAAACAAATAGGGGTTCCGCGCACA
TTTCCCCGAAAAGTGCCACCTGACGTCGACGGATCGGGAGATCTCCCGATCCCCTATGGTGCACTCTCAG
TACAATCTGCTCTGATGCCGCATAGTTAAGCCAGTATCTGCTCCCTGCTTGTGTGTTGGAGGTCGCTGAG
TAGTGCGCGAGCAAAATTTAAGCTACAACAAGGCAAGGCTTGACCGACAATTGCATGAAGAATCTGCTTA
GGGTTAGGCGTTTTGCGCTGCTTCGCGATGTACGGGCCAGATATA
Features (pLannotate 1.2.2; 33 found; start..end, strand, type, name):
      7..386     +  enhancer       CMV enhancer: human cytomegalovirus immediate early enhancer
    387..586     +  promoter       CMV promoter: human cytomegalovirus (CMV) immediate early promoter
    604..784     +  LTR            5' LTR (truncated): truncated 5' long terminal repeat (LTR) from HIV-1
    831..956     +  misc_feature   HIV-1 Ψ: packaging signal of human immunodeficiency virus type 1
    940..1303    +  CDS            HIV-1 gag (fragment): gag protein from human immunodeficiency virus 1; gag
   1449..1682    +  misc_feature   RRE: The Rev response element (RRE) of HIV-1 allows for Rev-dependent mRNA export from the nucleus to the cytoplasm.
   2059..2159    +  CDS            Rev (fragment): human immunodeficiency virus 1 (HIV-1) Rev protein; rev; enhances nuclear export of unspliced and incompletely spliced viral mRNAs
   2209..2326    +  misc_feature   cPPT/CTS: central polypurine tract and central termination sequence of HIV-1
   2383..2653    +  protein_bind   tetracycline response element: contains seven copies of the tetracycline operator tetO tetracycline repressor TetR
   2664..2681    +  misc_feature   MCS (fragment): pUC18/19 multiple cloning site
   2686..2724    +  promoter       minimal CMV promoter: human cytomegalovirus (CMV) immediate early promoter
   2842..3543    +  CDS            dTomato: dTomato is a basic (constitutively fluorescent) orange fluorescent protein published in 2004, derived from Discosoma sp.. It is reported to be a somewhat slowly-maturing dimer with low acid sensitivity.
   3544..4815    +  CDS            Gata2 (fragment): GATA2_MOUSE - Experimental evidence at protein level: Swiss-Prot protein existence level 1. Transcriptional activator which regulates endothelin-1 gene expression in endothelial cells. Binds to the consensus sequence 5'- AGATAG-3'. From Mus musculus (Mouse).
   4825..4843    +  misc_feature   MCS (fragment): pBluescript multiple cloning site
   4843..5431    +  misc_feature   WPRE: woodchuck hepatitis virus posttranscriptional regulatory element
   5368..5949    +  CDS            nef (fragment): NEF_HV1H2 - Experimental evidence at protein level: Swiss-Prot protein existence level 1. Extracellular Nef protein targets CD4(+) T-lymphocytes for apoptosis by interacting with CXCR4 surface receptors. From Human immunodeficiency virus type 1 group M subtype B (isolate HXB2) (HIV-1).
   5956..6136    +  LTR            5' LTR (truncated): truncated 5' long terminal repeat (LTR) from HIV-1
   6168..6392    +  polyA_signal   bGH poly(A) signal: bovine growth hormone polyadenylation signal
   6396..6417    +  promoter       SV40 promoter (fragment): SV40 enhancer and early promoter
   6438..6866    +  rep_origin     f1 ori (sequence partly withheld): f1 bacteriophage origin of replication; arrow indicates direction of (+) strand synthesis
   6880..7209    +  promoter       SV40 promoter: SV40 enhancer and early promoter
   7257..7304    +  promoter       EM7 promoter: synthetic bacterial promoter&nbsp
   7323..7697    +  CDS            BleoR: antibiotic-binding protein; Sh ble from Streptoalloteichus hindustanus; confers resistance to bleomycin, phleomycin, and Zeocin™
   7707..7832    +  CDS            ble (fragment): BLE_KLEPN - Experimental evidence at protein level: Swiss-Prot protein existence level 1. Binding protein with a strong affinity to the bleomycin family of antibiotics. Binds to CL990; an antimitotic-antibiotic compound. From Klebsiella pneumoniae.
   7827..7948    +  polyA_signal   SV40 poly(A) signal: SV40 polyadenylation signal
   8021..8037    -  protein_bind   lac operator: The lac repressor binds to the lac operator to inhibit transcription in E. coli. This inhibition can be relieved by adding lactose or isopropyl-β-D-thiogalactopyranoside (IPTG). lac repressor encoded by lacI
   8045..8075    -  promoter       lac promoter: promoter for the E. coli lac operon
   8090..8111    -  protein_bind   CAP binding site: CAP binding activates transcription in the presence of cAMP. E. coli catabolite activator protein
   8124..8216    -  CDS            lacI (fragment): lac repressor; lacI; The lac repressor binds to the lac operator to inhibit transcription in E. coli. This inhibition can be relieved by adding lactose or isopropyl-β-D-thiogalactopyranoside (IPTG).
   8399..8987    -  rep_origin     ori: high-copy-number ColE1/pMB1/pBR322/pUC origin of replication
   9158..10018   -  CDS            AmpR: β-lactamase; bla; confers resistance to ampicillin, carbenicillin, and related antibiotics
  10019..10123   -  promoter       AmpR promoter: bla
  10182..10234   -  misc_feature   bom (fragment): basis of mobility region from pBR322
