[The description below was written by a language model from this plasmid's Addgene catalogue record and pLannotate feature annotations shown in this document.]
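Description:
pFUW-tetO-mCh-Gata2-del-N-ZF(287-342) is a lentiviral transfer plasmid built on the pFUW-tetO backbone for doxycycline-inducible expression in mammalian cells of a mouse Gata2 deletion mutant lacking the N-terminal zinc finger (amino acids 287-342). It is propagated in E. coli as a high-copy plasmid through a ColE1/pUC-type origin with ampicillin selection (AmpR). The backbone also carries an f1 origin and an SV40/EM7-driven BleoR cassette, which lies outside the LTR-flanked region and so would not be carried into the packaged viral genome.

The viral portion begins with a CMV enhancer/promoter fused to a truncated HIV-1 5' LTR, which drives genomic RNA production in packaging cells. It is followed by the Ψ packaging signal with a gag fragment, the RRE for Rev-dependent nuclear export, and the cPPT/CTS. The expression cassette uses a tetracycline response element with seven tetO copies upstream of a minimal CMV promoter, so transcription depends on a tetracycline-controlled transactivator. The plasmid does not encode this transactivator, so it must be supplied separately.

The promoter drives a red fluorescent protein reading frame running directly into a Gata2 fragment, consistent with an N-terminal fluorescent fusion. The construct name indicates mCherry ("mCh"), whereas the automated annotation labels this region as the related Discosoma-derived protein dTomato. A WPRE downstream enhances transcript expression, followed by a truncated 3' LTR and a bGH polyadenylation signal.

The associated publication concerns GATA2 mitotic bookmarking in definitive haematopoiesis. This suggests the fluorescent tag is used to follow the localisation of the deletion mutant and to test the contribution of the N-terminal zinc finger, although the record does not describe specific experiments.
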