Addgene plasmid #193068: pFUW-tetO-mCh-Gata2-del-N-ZF(287-342)
Purpose: doxycycline-inducible expression of mouse Gata2 without the N-terminal zinc finger (amino acids 287-342), in mammalian cells
Depositing lab: Filipe Pereira. Depositing organization: Center for Neuroscience and Cell Biology, University of Coimbra. Publication: GATA2 mitotic bookmarking is required for definitive haematopoiesis. Silverio-Alves R, Kurochkin I, Rydstrom A, Vazquez Echegaray C, Haider J, Nicholls M, Rode C, Thelaus L, Lindgren AY, Ferreira AG, Brandao R, Larsson J, de Bruijn MFTR, Martin-Gonzalez J, Pereira CF. Nat Commun. 2023 Aug 14;14(1):4645. doi: 10.1038/s41467-023-40391-x. PubMed 37580379.
Backbone
  Vector backbone: pFUW-tetO
  Vector type: Mammalian Expression, Lentiviral
Growth in bacteria
  Bacterial resistance: Ampicillin, 100 μg/mL
  Growth temperature: 37°C
  Growth strain: NEB Stable
  Copy number: High Copy
Gene/Insert
  Gene/Insert name: mCh-Gata2-del-N-ZF(287-342)
  Species: M. musculus (mouse)
  Promoter: minimal CMV
  Cloning method: Restriction Enzyme; 5′ cloning site NheI (unknown if destroyed); 3′ cloning site BstBI (unknown if destroyed)
  Sequencing primers: 5′ TCCACGCTGTTTTGA
Terms and licenses: Academic/Nonprofit Terms; Industry Terms: Not Available to Industry
How to cite: pFUW-tetO-mCh-Gata2-del-N-ZF(287-342) was a gift from Filipe Pereira (Addgene plasmid # 193068 ; http://n2t.net/addgene:193068 ; RRID:Addgene_193068)
